Addgene plasmid #212079: 5'-3xFLAG Zmynd8+exon minimal CMV pCDNA5
Purpose: LR vector for integration of Zmynd8+exon(48nt) into N2a FRT rtTA3 expression cells
Depositing lab: Benjamin Blencowe. Depositing organization: University of Toronto. Publication: Systematic analysis of alternative exon-dependent interactome remodeling reveals multitasking functions of gene regulatory factors. Roth JF, Braunschweig U, Wu M, Li JD, Lin ZY, Larsen B, Weatheritt RJ, Gingras AC, Blencowe BJ. Mol Cell. 2023 Dec 7;83(23):4222-4238.e10. doi: 10.1016/j.molcel.2023.10.034. PubMed 38065061.
Backbone
  Vector backbone: 5'-3xFLAG minimal CMV pCDNA5
  Vector type: Mammalian Expression
Growth in bacteria
  Bacterial resistance: Ampicillin, 100 μg/mL
  Growth temperature: 37°C
  Growth strain: DH5alpha
  Copy number: High Copy
Gene/Insert
  Gene/Insert name: Zmynd8+exon(48nt) (alt name: XP_011237804.1)
  Species: M. musculus (mouse)
  Entrez Gene: Zmynd8 (a.k.a. 1110013E22Rik, 2010005I16Rik, 3632413B07Rik, Prkcbp1, RACK7)
  Cloning method: Gateway Cloning
Terms and licenses: Academic/Nonprofit Terms; Industry Terms: Not Available to Industry
How to cite: 5'-3xFLAG Zmynd8+exon minimal CMV pCDNA5 was a gift from Benjamin Blencowe (Addgene plasmid # 212079 ; http://n2t.net/addgene:212079 ; RRID:Addgene_212079)
