[The description below was written by a language model from this plasmid's Addgene catalogue record and pLannotate feature annotations shown in this document.]
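Description:
5'-3xFLAG Zmynd8+exon minimal CMV pCDNA5 is an 8.5 kb mammalian expression plasmid built on a pcDNA5-type FRT backbone, produced by a Gateway LR reaction and intended for site-specific genomic integration rather than transient episomal use. It is propagated in E. coli as a high-copy plasmid through a ColE1/pUC-type origin with ampicillin selection (AmpR under its own bla promoter). Only a fragment of an f1 origin is annotated. For mammalian cells it carries a single FRT site placed immediately upstream of a hygromycin phosphotransferase coding sequence and an SV40 polyadenylation signal, with no promoter annotated upstream of HygR. In this standard arrangement, FLP-mediated recombination into a genomic FRT docking site is expected to supply the promoter for HygR, so that hygromycin resistance reports correct integration.

The payload is the mouse Zmynd8 (also called Prkcbp1 or RACK7) isoform that includes a 48-nucleotide alternative exon. The annotation tool labelled this open reading frame by homology to the human protein, but the catalogue gives the species as mouse. The coding sequence is flanked by attB1 and attB2 sites left by Gateway cloning and is followed by a bGH polyadenylation signal. An N-terminal 3xFLAG tag is indicated by the construct name, although only one FLAG unit was annotated. Expression is driven by a Tet-responsive promoter consisting of repeated tet operator elements followed by a minimal CMV promoter, which needs a reverse tetracycline transactivator plus doxycycline. This matches the stated purpose of integration into N2a FRT cells expressing rtTA3. The resulting lines allow inducible expression of the tagged exon-included isoform, which the associated publication title links to studies of alternative exon-dependent protein interaction changes.
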