Features (pLannotate 1.2.2; 28 found; start..end, strand, type, name):
    177..224     +  protein_bind   FRT: FLP-mediated recombination occurs in the 8-bp core sequence TCTAGAAA (Turan and Bode, 2011). FLP recombinase from the Saccharomyces cerevisiae 2μ plasmid
    232..1254    +  CDS            HygR: hygromycin B phosphotransferase confers resistance to hygromycin
   1264..1389    +  CDS            ble (fragment): BLE_KLEPN - Experimental evidence at protein level: Swiss-Prot protein existence level 1. Binding protein with a strong affinity to the bleomycin family of antibiotics. Binds to CL990; an antimitotic-antibiotic compound. From Klebsiella pneumoniae.
   1384..1505    +  polyA_signal   SV40 poly(A) signal: SV40 polyadenylation signal
   1578..1594    -  protein_bind   lac operator: The lac repressor binds to the lac operator to inhibit transcription in E. coli. This inhibition can be relieved by adding lactose or isopropyl-β-D-thiogalactopyranoside (IPTG). lac repressor encoded by lacI
   1602..1632    -  promoter       lac promoter: promoter for the E. coli lac operon
   1647..1668    -  protein_bind   CAP binding site: CAP binding activates transcription in the presence of cAMP. E. coli catabolite activator protein
   1681..1773    -  CDS            lacI (fragment): lac repressor; lacI; The lac repressor binds to the lac operator to inhibit transcription in E. coli. This inhibition can be relieved by adding lactose or isopropyl-β-D-thiogalactopyranoside (IPTG).
   1956..2544    -  rep_origin     ori: high-copy-number ColE1/pMB1/pBR322/pUC origin of replication
   2715..3575    -  CDS            AmpR: β-lactamase; bla; confers resistance to ampicillin, carbenicillin, and related antibiotics
   3576..3680    -  promoter       AmpR promoter: bla
   3739..3791    -  misc_feature   bom (fragment): basis of mobility region from pBR322
   3972..3992    +  promoter       tight TRE promoter (fragment): Tet-responsive promoter PTight, consisting of seven tet operator sequences followed by the minimal CMV promoter
   4009..4029    +  promoter       tight TRE promoter (fragment): Tet-responsive promoter PTight, consisting of seven tet operator sequences followed by the minimal CMV promoter
   4046..4066    +  promoter       tight TRE promoter (fragment): Tet-responsive promoter PTight, consisting of seven tet operator sequences followed by the minimal CMV promoter
   4083..4103    +  promoter       tight TRE promoter (fragment): Tet-responsive promoter PTight, consisting of seven tet operator sequences followed by the minimal CMV promoter
   4120..4140    +  promoter       tight TRE promoter (fragment): Tet-responsive promoter PTight, consisting of seven tet operator sequences followed by the minimal CMV promoter
   4157..4177    +  promoter       tight TRE promoter (fragment): Tet-responsive promoter PTight, consisting of seven tet operator sequences followed by the minimal CMV promoter
   4194..4214    +  promoter       tight TRE promoter (fragment): Tet-responsive promoter PTight, consisting of seven tet operator sequences followed by the minimal CMV promoter
   4231..4251    +  promoter       tight TRE promoter (fragment): Tet-responsive promoter PTight, consisting of seven tet operator sequences followed by the minimal CMV promoter
   4259..4304    +  promoter       TRE3GV promoter (fragment): 3rd-generation Tet-responsive promoter that can be activated by binding of Tet-On® 3G, optimized for retroviral and lentiviral vectors
   4448..4471    +  CDS            FLAG: FLAG® epitope tag, followed by an enterokinase cleavage site
   4473..4490    +  protein_bind   attB1 (fragment): mutant version of attB; core recombination site for the Gateway® BP reaction BP Clonase™
   4556..8104    +  CDS            ZMYND8: PKCB1_HUMAN - Also known as KIAA1125, PRKCBP1, RACK7. Experimental evidence at protein level: Swiss-Prot protein existence level 1. May act as a transcriptional corepressor for KDM5D. Required for KDM5D-mediated down-regulation of diverse metastasis-associated genes; the function seems to involve the recognition of the dual histone signature H3K4me1-H3K14ac. Suppresses prostate cancer cell invasion. From Homo sapiens (Human).
   8109..8133    -  protein_bind   attB2: mutant version of attB; recombination site for the Gateway® BP reaction BP Clonase™
   8181..8405    +  polyA_signal   bGH poly(A) signal: bovine growth hormone polyadenylation signal
   8409..8430    +  promoter       SV40 promoter (fragment): SV40 enhancer and early promoter
   8451..172     +  rep_origin     f1 ori (fragment) (across the origin) (sequence partly withheld): f1 bacteriophage origin of replication; arrow indicates direction of (+) strand synthesis
>Addgene plasmid #212079 | 5'-3xFLAG Zmynd8+exon minimal CMV pCDNA5 | addgene full sequence | sequence record 420919 | Addgene NGS Result
[62 nt withheld, positions 1-62]
C
[91 nt withheld, positions 64-154]
AGGGTGATGGTTCACGTACCTAGAAGTTCCTATTCCGAAGTTCCTATTCTCTAGAAAGTATAGGAACTTC
CTTGGCCAAAAAGCCTGAACTCACCGCGACGTCTGTCGAGAAGTTTCTGATCGAAAAGTTCGACAGCGTC
TCCGACCTGATGCAGCTCTCGGAGGGCGAAGAATCTCGTGCTTTCAGCTTCGATGTAGGAGGGCGTGGAT
ATGTCCTGCGGGTAAATAGCTGCGCCGATGGTTTCTACAAAGATCGTTATGTTTATCGGCACTTTGCATC
GGCCGCGCTCCCGATTCCGGAAGTGCTTGACATTGGGGAGTTCAGCGAGAGCCTGACCTATTGCATCTCC
CGCCGTGCACAGGGTGTCACGTTGCAAGACCTGCCTGAAACCGAACTGCCCGCTGTTCTGCAGCCGGTCG
CGGAGGCCATGGATGCGATCGCTGCGGCCGATCTTAGCCAGACGAGCGGGTTCGGCCCATTCGGACCGCA
AGGAATCGGTCAATACACTACATGGCGTGATTTCATATGCGCGATTGCTGATCCCCATGTGTATCACTGG
CAAACTGTGATGGACGACACCGTCAGTGCGTCCGTCGCGCAGGCTCTCGATGAGCTGATGCTTTGGGCCG
AGGACTGCCCCGAAGTCCGGCACCTCGTGCACGCGGATTTCGGCTCCAACAATGTCCTGACGGACAATGG
CCGCATAACAGCGGTCATTGACTGGAGCGAGGCGATGTTCGGGGATTCCCAATACGAGGTCGCCAACATC
TTCTTCTGGAGGCCGTGGTTGGCTTGTATGGAGCAGCAGACGCGCTACTTCGAGCGGAGGCATCCGGAGC
TTGCAGGATCGCCGCGGCTCCGGGCGTATATGCTCCGCATTGGTCTTGACCAACTCTATCAGAGCTTGGT
TGACGGCAATTTCGATGATGCAGCTTGGGCGCAGGGTCGATGCGACGCAATCGTCCGATCCGGAGCCGGG
ACTGTCGGGCGTACACAAATCGCCCGCAGAAGCGCGGCCGTCTGGACCGATGGCTGTGTAGAAGTACTCG
CCGATAGTGGAAACCGACGCCCCAGCACTCGTCCGAGGGCAAAGGAATAGCACGTACTACGAGATTTCGA
TTCCACCGCCGCCTTCTATGAAAGGTTGGGCTTCGGAATCGTTTTCCGGGACGCCGGCTGGATGATCCTC
CAGCGCGGGGATCTCATGCTGGAGTTCTTCGCCCACCCCAACTTGTTTATTGCAGCTTATAATGGTTACA
AATAAAGCAATAGCATCACAAATTTCACAAATAAAGCATTTTTTTCACTGCATTCTAGTTGTGGTTTGTC
CAAACTCATCAATGTATCTTATCATGTCTGTATACCGTCGACCTCTAGCTAGAGCTTGGCGTAATCATGG
TCATAGCTGTTTCCTGTGTGAAATTGTTATCCGCTCACAATTCCACACAACATACGAGCCGGAAGCATAA
AGTGTAAAGCCTGGGGTGCCTAATGAGTGAGCTAACTCACATTAATTGCGTTGCGCTCACTGCCCGCTTT
CCAGTCGGGAAACCTGTCGTGCCAGCTGCATTAATGAATCGGCCAACGCGCGGGGAGAGGCGGTTTGCGT
ATTGGGCGCTCTTCCGCTTCCTCGCTCACTGACTCGCTGCGCTCGGTCGTTCGGCTGCGGCGAGCGGTAT
CAGCTCACTCAAAGGCGGTAATACGGTTATCCACAGAATCAGGGGATAACGCAGGAAAGAACATGTGAGC
AAAAGGCCAGCAAAAGGCCAGGAACCGTAAAAAGGCCGCGTTGCTGGCGTTTTTCCATAGGCTCCGCCCC
CCTGACGAGCATCACAAAAATCGACGCTCAAGTCAGAGGTGGCGAAACCCGACAGGACTATAAAGATACC
AGGCGTTTCCCCCTGGAAGCTCCCTCGTGCGCTCTCCTGTTCCGACCCTGCCGCTTACCGGATACCTGTC
CGCCTTTCTCCCTTCGGGAAGCGTGGCGCTTTCTCATAGCTCACGCTGTAGGTATCTCAGTTCGGTGTAG
GTCGTTCGCTCCAAGCTGGGCTGTGTGCACGAACCCCCCGTTCAGCCCGACCGCTGCGCCTTATCCGGTA
ACTATCGTCTTGAGTCCAACCCGGTAAGACACGACTTATCGCCACTGGCAGCAGCCACTGGTAACAGGAT
TAGCAGAGCGAGGTATGTAGGCGGTGCTACAGAGTTCTTGAAGTGGTGGCCTAACTACGGCTACACTAGA
AGAACAGTATTTGGTATCTGCGCTCTGCTGAAGCCAGTTACCTTCGGAAAAAGAGTTGGTAGCTCTTGAT
CCGGCAAACAAACCACCGCTGGTAGCGGTGGTTTTTTTGTTTGCAAGCAGCAGATTACGCGCAGAAAAAA
AGGATCTCAAGAAGATCCTTTGATCTTTTCTACGGGGTCTGACGCTCAGTGGAACGAAAACTCACGTTAA
GGGATTTTGGTCATGAGATTATCAAAAAGGATCTTCACCTAGATCCTTTTAAATTAAAAATGAAGTTTTA
AATCAATCTAAAGTATATATGAGTAAACTTGGTCTGACAGTTACCAATGCTTAATCAGTGAGGCACCTAT
CTCAGCGATCTGTCTATTTCGTTCATCCATAGTTGCCTGACTCCCCGTCGTGTAGATAACTACGATACGG
GAGGGCTTACCATCTGGCCCCAGTGCTGCAATGATACCGCGAGACCCACGCTCACCGGCTCCAGATTTAT
CAGCAATAAACCAGCCAGCCGGAAGGGCCGAGCGCAGAAGTGGTCCTGCAACTTTATCCGCCTCCATCCA
GTCTATTAATTGTTGCCGGGAAGCTAGAGTAAGTAGTTCGCCAGTTAATAGTTTGCGCAACGTTGTTGCC
ATTGCTACAGGCATCGTGGTGTCACGCTCGTCGTTTGGTATGGCTTCATTCAGCTCCGGTTCCCAACGAT
CAAGGCGAGTTACATGATCCCCCATGTTGTGCAAAAAAGCGGTTAGCTCCTTCGGTCCTCCGATCGTTGT
CAGAAGTAAGTTGGCCGCAGTGTTATCACTCATGGTTATGGCAGCACTGCATAATTCTCTTACTGTCATG
CCATCCGTAAGATGCTTTTCTGTGACTGGTGAGTACTCAACCAAGTCATTCTGAGAATAGTGTATGCGGC
GACCGAGTTGCTCTTGCCCGGCGTCAATACGGGATAATACCGCGCCACATAGCAGAACTTTAAAAGTGCT
CATCATTGGAAAACGTTCTTCGGGGCGAAAACTCTCAAGGATCTTACCGCTGTTGAGATCCAGTTCGATG
TAACCCACTCGTGCACCCAACTGATCTTCAGCATCTTTTACTTTCACCAGCGTTTCTGGGTGAGCAAAAA
CAGGAAGGCAAAATGCCGCAAAAAAGGGAATAAGGGCGACACGGAAATGTTGAATACTCATACTCTTCCT
TTTTCAATATTATTGAAGCATTTATCAGGGTTATTGTCTCATGAGCGGATACATATTTGAATGTATTTAG
AAAAATAAACAAATAGGGGTTCCGCGCACATTTCCCCGAAAAGTGCCACCTGACGTCGACGGATCGGGAG
ATCTCCCGATCCCCTATGGTGCACTCTCAGTACAATCTGCTCTGATGCCGCATAGTTAAGCCAGTATCTG
CTCCCTGCTTGTGTGTTGGAGGTCGCTGAGTAGTGCGCGAGCAAAATTTAAGCTACAACAAGGCAAGGCT
TGACCGACAATTGCATGAAGAATCTGCTTAGGGTTAGGCGTTTTGCGCTGCTTCGCGATGTACGGGCCAG
ATATACGCGTCTCGAGGGATCCAAGCTGGCCGCACGTCTCCCTATCAGTGATAGAGAAGTCGACACGTCT
CGAGCTCCCTATCAGTGATAGAGAAGGTACGTCTAGAACGTCTCCCTATCAGTGATAGAGAAGTCGACAC
GTCTCGAGCTCCCTATCAGTGATAGAGAAGGTACGTCTAGAACGTCTCCCTATCAGTGATAGAGAAGTCG
ACACGTCTCGAGCTCCCTATCAGTGATAGAGAAGGTACGTCTAGAACGTCTCCCTATCAGTGATAGAGAA
GTCGACACGTCTCGAGCTCCCTATCAGTGATAGAGAAGGTACCCCCTATATAAGCAGAGCTCGTTTAGTG
AACCGTCAGATCGCCTGGAGACGCCATCCACGCTGTTTTGACCTCCATAGAAGACACCGGGACCGATCCA
GCCTCCGCGGAGGCTGGATCCTCTAGCGTTTAAACTTAAGCTTCCACCATGGACTACAAAGACCATGACG
GTGATACATATGATCATGACATCGATTACAAGGATGACGATGACAAGACAAGTTTGTACAAAAAAGTTGG
CACCCATCCACAGAGCTTGGCTGAAGAGGAAATAAAAACTGAGCAGGAGGTGGTGGAGGGAATGGATATC
TCTACTCGCTCCAAAGAACCTAAGGAAGATCCTGTCTCTACAGAGAAAACGGCCCCGAAACGGAAGTTCC
CCAGCCCTCCACATTCCTCCAATGGCCATTCGCCCCAAGACTCATCCACGAGCCCCATTAAAAAGAAAAA
GAAACCCGGCTTACTCAACAGTAGCAATAAGGAACAGTCAGAGCTAAGACATGGTCCGTTTTACTATATG
AAGCAGCCACTCACCACAGACCCTGTTGATGTTGTACCGCAGGACGGACGGAATGACTTCTATTGCTGGG
TTTGTCACCGGGAAGGACAAGTCCTTTGCTGTGAGCTCTGTCCCCGGGTTTATCACGCTAAGTGTCTGAG
ACTGACATCGGAGCCAGAGGGGGACTGGTTTTGTCCTGAATGTGAGAAGATTACAGTAGCAGAATGCATC
GAGACGCAGAGCAAAGCCATGACCATGCTGACCATTGAACAACTGTCCTACCTGCTCAAGTTTGCCATTC
AGAAAATGAAGCAGCCAGGGACGGATGCATTCCAGAAGCCTGTTCCATTGGAGCAACACCCTGACTATGC
AGAATATATTTTCCACCCCATGGACCTTTGTACATTGGAAAAGAATGCAAAAAAGAAGATGTACGGCTGC
ACAGAAGCCTTCCTGGCCGATGCCAAGTGGATCCTGCACAACTGCATTATTTATAATGGGGGAAATCACA
AGTTGACGCAAATAGCAAAAGTCGTCATCAAAATCTGTGAGCACGAGATGAATGAAATCGAAGTCTGTCC
AGAATGTTATCTTGCAGCTTGCCAAAAACGAGACAACTGGTTCTGTGAGCCCTGTAGCAATCCGCACCCT
TTGGTCTGGGCAAAACTGAAAGGATTTCCATTCTGGCCAGCGAAAGCTCTGAGGGACAAAGACGGGCAGG
TTGACGCCCGTTTCTTTGGACAACATGACAGAGCCTGGGTTCCAGTCAATAATTGCTACCTCATGTCTAA
AGAAATCCCCTTTTCTGTGAAAAAGACTAAAAGTATCTTCAACAGCGCCATGCAAGAGATGGAAGTTTAC
GTGGAGAACATACGGAGGAAGTTTGGGGTTTTTAATTACTTCCCGTTCAGGACGCCCTACACGCCCAACA
ACCAGTACCAAATGCTGCTGGATCCCAGCAACCCCAGCGCGGGCACAGCCAAGACAGACAAACAGGAGAA
GGTGAAGCTTAATTTTGACATGACAGCGTCCCCCAAGATCCTTCTGAGCAAGCCCCTTCTGAGCGGGGGT
GCCGGCCGCAGGATCTCCCTGTCCGACATGCCTCGCTCCCCCACCAGTACGAACTCTTCCGTGCACACGG
GCTCCGATGTGGAGCAGGACCCCGAGAAGAAGGCCCCGTCCAGCCACTTCAGCGCAAGCGAGGAGTCCAT
GGACTTCCTTGATAAGAGCACAGCTTCTCCAGCCTCCACCAAGACGGGGCAAGCCGGGAGCTTGTCTGGC
AGCCCAAAGCCTTTCTCTCCGCAAGCGCCGACACCCATCATGACAAAACCCGACAAGACTTCCACCTCCA
CCACCGGGAGCATCCTGAACCTGAACTTGGATCGAAGCAAGGCCGAGATGGACCTGAAGGAGCTGAGCGA
GTCGGTCCAGCAGCAGTCAGCCCCCGTCCCTCTCATCTCTCCCAAGCGGCAGATTCGAAGCCGGTTCCAG
CTCAACCTGGACAAGACCATAGAGAGTTGCAAAGCACAGCTAGGCATAAATGAGATCTCAGAGGATGTTT
ATACAGCCGTGGAGCACAGCGATTCCGAGGACTCCGAAAAGTCGGAGAGCAGCGACAGCGAGTACGTCAG
CGATGAGGAACAGAAGCCCAAGAATGAGCCCGAGGACCCCGAGGACAAAGAGGGGAGTCGGGTGGACAAA
GAGGCCCCTGCCATCAAAAGGAAGCCCAAACCCACAAACCAGGTAGAGGTCAAAGAGGAAGCGAAGAGCA
ACTCTCCTGTCAGCGAGAAGCCGGACCCCACACCCGCCAAGGACAAGGCCAGCCCAGAGCCTGAGAAGGA
CTTTGTAGAGAAAGCAAAGCCATCACCTCATCCCACAAAGGACAAACTGAAAGGAAAGGATGAAACGGAT
TCTCCCACAGTGCACTTGGGCTTGGATTCGGACTCGGAGAGCGAACTTGTCATAGACTTAGGAGAGGATC
CTTCTGGGAGGGAGGGTCGAAAAAACAAGAAAGATCCCAAGGTGCCGTCGCCTAAGCAAGACGCTATAGG
TAAACCGCCACCGTCGTCCACTTCGGCGGGCAACCAGTCTCCCCCAGAGACACCGGTACTCACCCGCTCA
GCCACCCAAGCACCCGCGGCTGGGGTCACCGTGGCCGCCGCCACCACCAGCACGATGTCTACCGTCACAG
TCACGGCACCGGCCACCGCCGTCACGGGAAGCCCGGTGAAGAAGCAGAGGCCGCTCTTACCGAAGGAGAC
TGTCCCAGCTGTGCAGCGGGTCGTGTGGAACGCATCAACTGTCCAGCAGAAGGAGGTCACCCAGAGCCCA
CCCACGTCCACCATCACGCTGGTGACCAGCACACAGCCGGCAGCCCTGGTCAGCAGTTCGGGCTCAGCAA
GCACCCTGGCGTCTGCAATCAATGCCGACCTTCCCATTGCCACCGCCTCGGCCGACGTGGCCGCAGACAT
TGCCAAGTACACCAGCAAAATGATGGATGCCATAAAGGGGACGATGACAGAAATCTACAATGACCTCTCC
AAGAACACCACTGGGAGCACAATAGCTGAGATTCGAAGGCTGAGGATTGAGATTGAGAAACTGCAGTGGC
TGCACCAGCAGGAGCTTGCTGAGATGAAGCACAACCTGGAGTTAACCATGGCCGAGATGCGGCAGAGCCT
GGAACAGGAGCGGGATCGGCTCATCGCCGAGGTGAAGAAGCAACTGGAGCTGGAGAAGCAGCAGGCGGTG
GACGAGACCAAGAAGAAGCAGTGGTGTGCCAACTGCAAGAAGGAGGCCATTTTCTACTGCTGCTGGAACA
CCAGCTACTGTGACTACCCCTGTCAGCAGGCCCACTGGCCCGAGCACATGAAGTCCTGTACCCAGTCGGC
GACTGCCCCTCAGCAGGAAGCAGATGCCGAGGCAAGCACAGAAACAGGAAATAAGTCATCGCAGGGCAAC
TCCTCCAACACACAGTCAGCACCTTCAGAACCGGCCAGCGCCCCCAAAGAGAAAGAGGCGCCAGCGGAGA
AGAGCAAGGACAGTAGTAACTCGACCCTGGATCTTTCCGGCTCCAGAGAGACGCCCTCCTCTATGCTCTT
AGGCTCCAATCAAAGCTCTGTTAGCAAGAGGTGTGACAAGCAGCCTGCCTATACCCCAACCACTACAGAC
CACCAGCCGCACCCCAACTACCCAGCCCAGAAGTACCATTCCCGGAGCAGCAAGGCAGGTTTGTGGAGCA
GCAGCGAGGAGAAGCGAGCGTCATCCCGCTCTGAGCACAGTGGAGGGACCAGCACGAAGAACCTCATGCC
CAAAGAGTCCCGGGAGTCTCGGCTAGATGCCTTCTGGGACTAGTACCCAACTTTCTTGTACAAAGTGGTC
TGACTCGAGTCTAGAGGGCCCGTTTAAACCCGCTGATCAGCCTCGACTGTGCCTTCTAGTTGCCAGCCAT
CTGTTGTTTGCCCCTCCCCCGTGCCTTCCTTGACCCTGGAAGGTGCCACTCCCACTGTCCTTTCCTAATA
AAATGAGGAAATTGCATCGCATTGTCTGAGTAGGTGTCATTCTATTCTGGGGGGTGGGGTGGGGCAGGAC
AGCAAGGGGGAGGATTGGGAAGACAATAGCAGGCATGCTGGGGATGCGGTGGGCTCTATGGCTTCTGAGG
CGGAAAGAACCAGCTGGGGCTCTAGGGGGTATCCCC
[62 nt withheld, positions 8451-8512]
